>Addgene plasmid #75026 | pJJR50 | depositor full sequence | sequence record 141921 | Full plasmid sequence
CACCTAAATTGTAAGCGTTAATATTTTGTTAAAATTCGCGTTAAATTTTTGTTAAATCAGCTCATTTTTT
AACCAATAGGCCGAAATCGGCAAAATCCCTTATAAATCAAAAGAATAGACCGAGATAGGGT
[37 nt withheld, positions 132-168]
AAAGAACGTGGACTCCAACGTCAAAGG
[49 nt withheld, positions 196-244]
T
[91 nt withheld, positions 246-336]
G
[124 nt withheld, positions 338-461]
CCCATTCGCCATTCAGGCTGCGCAACTGTTGGGAAGGGCGATCGGTGCGGGCCTCTTCGCTATTACGCCA
GCTGGCGAAAGGGGGATGTGCTGCAAGGCGATTAAGTTGGGTAACGCCAGGGTTTTCCCAGTCACGACGT
TGTAAAACGACGGCCAGTGAATTGTAATACGACTCACTATAGGGCGAATTGGGTACCGGGCCCCCCCTCG
AGGTCGACGGTATCGATAAGCTTGATCAAAAAAAACTAGCAATAAAGGAATAAAAAACTGTACACCTTAA
AGGCGCACACTCTGTTTTGCAAATTTTATTTTTAGTTGTGAATTTTCTGCTGAGACCTGAAAATAGCAAC
TTTAGTACTACTATAATTTGTCAACCTTTTCAAAAAAAGCATGCAATTTTTGAGAAACTCTTATAAAAGC
TATTATTAAAAAAACACCTTTTTTCCAAAATTATTCCACAAAAAATATGTTATGAAATGCCTACACCCTC
TCACACACACTCTTTATACTACTCTGTCAAACTCACGAGATGTCTGCCGCCTCTTGTGTTGCCCCTATAT
AAACACCTCCTATTGCGAGATGTCTTATGTCTTCGAGAGAGGAAGACTAGTTTAAGAGCTATGCTGGAAA
CAGCATAGCAAGTTTAAATAAGGCTAGTCCGTTATCAACTTGAAAAAGTGGCACCGAGTCGGTGCTTTTT
TTTATCGAATTCCTGCAGCCCGGGGGATCCACTAGTTCTAGAGCGGCCGCCACCGCGGTGGAGCTCCAGC
TTTTGTTCCCTTTAGTGAGGGTTAATTTCGAGCTTGGCGTAATCATGGTCATAGCTGTTTCCTGTGTGAA
ATTGTTATCCGCTCACAATTCCACACAACATACGAGCCGGAAGCATAAAGTGTAAAGCCTGGGGTGCCTA
ATGAGTGAGCTAACTCACATTAATTGCGTTGCGCTCACTGCCCGCTTTCCAGTCGGGAAACCTGTCGTGC
CAGCTGCATTAATGAATCGGCCAACGCGCGGGGAGAGGCGGTTTGCGTATTGGGCGCTCTTCCGCTTCCT
CGCTCACTGACTCGCTGCGCTCGGTCGTTCGGCTGCGGCGAGCGGTATCAGCTCACTCAAAGGCGGTAAT
ACGGTTATCCACAGAATCAGGGGATAACGCAGGAAAGAACATGTGAGCAAAAGGCCAGCAAAAGGCCAGG
AACCGTAAAAAGGCCGCGTTGCTGGCGTTTTTCCATAGGCTCCGCCCCCCTGACGAGCATCACAAAAATC
GACGCTCAAGTCAGAGGTGGCGAAACCCGACAGGACTATAAAGATACCAGGCGTTTCCCCCTGGAAGCTC
CCTCGTGCGCTCTCCTGTTCCGACCCTGCCGCTTACCGGATACCTGTCCGCCTTTCTCCCTTCGGGAAGC
GTGGCGCTTTCTCATAGCTCACGCTGTAGGTATCTCAGTTCGGTGTAGGTCGTTCGCTCCAAGCTGGGCT
GTGTGCACGAACCCCCCGTTCAGCCCGACCGCTGCGCCTTATCCGGTAACTATCGTCTTGAGTCCAACCC
GGTAAGACACGACTTATCGCCACTGGCAGCAGCCACTGGTAACAGGATTAGCAGAGCGAGGTATGTAGGC
GGTGCTACAGAGTTCTTGAAGTGGTGGCCTAACTACGGCTACACTAGAAGGACAGTATTTGGTATCTGCG
CTCTGCTGAAGCCAGTTACCTTCGGAAAAAGAGTTGGTAGCTCTTGATCCGGCAAACAAACCACCGCTGG
TAGCGGTGGTTTTTTTGTTTGCAAGCAGCAGATTACGCGCAGAAAAAAAGGATCTCAAGAAGATCCTTTG
ATCTTTTCTACGGGGTCTGACGCTCAGTGGAACGAAAACTCACGTTAAGGGATTTTGGTCATGAGATTAT
CAAAAAGGATCTTCACCTAGATCCTTTTAAATTAAAAATGAAGTTTTAAATCAATCTAAAGTATATATGA
GTAAACTTGGTCTGACAGTTACCAATGCTTAATCAGTGAGGCACCTATCTCAGCGATCTGTCTATTTCGT
TCATCCATAGTTGCCTGACTCCCCGTCGTGTAGATAACTACGATACGGGAGGGCTTACCATCTGGCCCCA
GTGCTGCAATGATACCGCGAGACCCACGCTCACCGGCTCCAGATTTATCAGCAATAAACCAGCCAGCCGG
AAGGGCCGAGCGCAGAAGTGGTCCTGCAACTTTATCCGCCTCCATCCAGTCTATTAATTGTTGCCGGGAA
GCTAGAGTAAGTAGTTCGCCAGTTAATAGTTTGCGCAACGTTGTTGCCATTGCTACAGGCATCGTGGTGT
CACGCTCGTCGTTTGGTATGGCTTCATTCAGCTCCGGTTCCCAACGATCAAGGCGAGTTACATGATCCCC
CATGTTGTGCAAAAAAGCGGTTAGCTCCTTCGGTCCTCCGATCGTTGTCAGAAGTAAGTTGGCCGCAGTG
TTATCACTCATGGTTATGGCAGCACTGCATAATTCTCTTACTGTCATGCCATCCGTAAGATGCTTTTCTG
TGACTGGTGAGTACTCAACCAAGTCATTCTGAGAATAGTGTATGCGGCGACCGAGTTGCTCTTGCCCGGC
GTCAATACGGGATAATACCGCGCCACATAGCAGAACTTTAAAAGTGCTCATCATTGGAAAACGTTCTTCG
GGGCGAAAACTCTCAAGGATCTTACCGCTGTTGAGATCCAGTTCGATGTAACCCACTCGTGCACCCAACT
GATCTTCAGCATCTTTTACTTTCACCAGCGTTTCTGGGTGAGCAAAAACAGGAAGGCAAAATGCCGCAAA
AAAGGGAATAAGGGCGACACGGAAATGTTGAATACTCATACTCTTCCTTTTTCAATATTATTGAAGCATT
TATCAGGGTTATTGTCTCATGAGCGGATACATATTTGAATGTATTTAGAAAAATAAACAAATAGGGGTTC
CGCGCACATTTCCCCGAAAAGTGC
Features (pLannotate 1.2.2; 15 found; start..end, strand, type, name):
     33..461     -  rep_origin     f1 ori (sequence partly withheld): f1 bacteriophage origin of replication; arrow indicates direction of (+) strand synthesis
    466..623     -  CDS            lacZα (fragment): LacZα fragment of β-galactosidase; lacZ fragment
    626..644     +  promoter       T7 promoter: promoter for bacteriophage T7 RNA polymerase
    653..697     -  misc_feature   MCS (fragment): pBluescript multiple cloning site
    698..1047    +  promoter       CeU6 promoter: promoter for the C. elegans R07E5.16 U6 snRNA gene (Dickinson et al., 2013)
   1089..1156    +  misc_RNA       tracrRNA (fragment): trans-activating CRISPR RNA for the Streptococcus pyogenes CRISPR/Cas9 system
   1164..1227    -  misc_feature   MCS (fragment): pBluescript multiple cloning site
   1240..1258    -  promoter       T3 promoter: promoter for bacteriophage T3 RNA polymerase
   1303..1319    -  protein_bind   lac operator: The lac repressor binds to the lac operator to inhibit transcription in E. coli. This inhibition can be relieved by adding lactose or isopropyl-β-D-thiogalactopyranoside (IPTG). lac repressor encoded by lacI
   1327..1357    -  promoter       lac promoter: promoter for the E. coli lac operon
   1372..1393    -  protein_bind   CAP binding site: CAP binding activates transcription in the presence of cAMP. E. coli catabolite activator protein
   1406..1498    -  CDS            lacI (fragment): lac repressor; lacI; The lac repressor binds to the lac operator to inhibit transcription in E. coli. This inhibition can be relieved by adding lactose or isopropyl-β-D-thiogalactopyranoside (IPTG).
   1681..2269    -  rep_origin     ori: high-copy-number ColE1/pMB1/pBR322/pUC origin of replication
   2440..3300    -  CDS            AmpR: β-lactamase; bla; confers resistance to ampicillin, carbenicillin, and related antibiotics
   3301..3405    -  promoter       AmpR promoter: bla
