[The description below was written by a language model from this plasmid's Addgene catalogue record and pLannotate feature annotations shown in this document.]
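Description:
pJJR50 is a small pBluescript-based CRISPR cloning vector for expressing single guide RNAs in Caenorhabditis elegans. It is maintained in E. coli as a high-copy plasmid through its ColE1/pUC-type origin and selected with ampicillin via the β-lactamase gene and its own promoter. The backbone also retains the f1 phage origin, the lac promoter/operator region with a lacZα fragment, and the flanking T7 and T3 promoters typical of pBluescript. The catalogue lists the vector size as 2,958 bp, which appears to reflect the backbone alone, since the depositor's full sequence is 3,425 nt.

The payload was inserted into the EcoRV site of the multiple cloning site, destroying that site and splitting the MCS into two annotated fragments. It consists of the promoter of the C. elegans R07E5.16 U6 snRNA gene, an RNA polymerase III promoter suited to producing short, uncapped transcripts, followed by an sgRNA scaffold for Streptococcus pyogenes Cas9. The scaffold is the "flipped and extended" variant, in which a base pair in the stem is swapped to remove a potential Pol III termination signal and the hairpin is lengthened, changes generally intended to improve guide expression and Cas9 loading. This probably explains why the annotation tool recognises only a partial tracrRNA match.

The plasmid carries no targeting sequence. According to the depositor, a chosen spacer is added as an annealed oligonucleotide linker into BbsI-digested vector, placing it between the U6 promoter and the scaffold. The resulting construct supplies the guide RNA for Cas9-mediated genome editing in worms. Cas9 is not encoded here and must be provided separately.
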