Addgene plasmid #75026: pJJR50
Purpose: U6 promoter driven flipped + extended sgRNA expression vector
Depositing lab: Mike Boxem. Depositing organization: Utrecht University. Publication: A tissue-specific protein purification approach in Caenorhabditis elegans identifies novel interaction partners of DLG-1/Discs large. Waaijers S, Munoz J, Berends C, Ramalho JJ, Goerdayal SS, Low TY, Zoumaro-Djayoon AD, Hoffmann M, Koorman T, Tas RP, Harterink M, Seelk S, Kerver J, Hoogenraad CC, Bossinger O, Tursun B, van den Heuvel S, Heck AJ, Boxem M. BMC Biol. 2016 Aug 9;14:66. doi: 10.1186/s12915-016-0286-x. PubMed 27506200.
Backbone
  Vector backbone: pBluescript
  Backbone manufacturer: Stratagene
  Total vector size (bp): 2958
  Modifications to backbone: Inserted promoter + sgRNA into EcoRV
  Vector type: CRISPR
Growth in bacteria
  Bacterial resistance: Ampicillin, 100 μg/mL
  Growth temperature: 37°C
  Growth strain: DH5alpha
  Copy number: High Copy
Gene/Insert
  Gene/Insert name: guide RNA, flipped and extended version (alt name: sgRNA)
  gRNA/shRNA sequence: GTTTAAGAGCTATGCTGGAAACAGCATAGCAAGTTTAAATAAGGCTAGTCCGTTATCAACTTGAAAAAGTGGCACCGAGTCGGTGCTTTTTTTT
  Species: C. elegans (nematode), Synthetic
  Insert size (bp): 80
  Promoter: R07E5.16 (U6)
  Cloning method: Restriction Enzyme; 5′ cloning site EcoRV (destroyed during cloning); 3′ cloning site EcoRV (destroyed during cloning)
  Sequencing primers: 5′ tgtaaaacgacggccagt; 3′ catggtcatagctgtttcctg
Terms and licenses: Academic/Nonprofit Terms; Industry Terms: Not Available to Industry
Depositor comments: This vector is for cloning an sgRNA. Sequence is inserted as an annealed oligonucleotide linker into vector digested with BbsI.
How to cite: pJJR50 was a gift from Mike Boxem (Addgene plasmid # 75026 ; http://n2t.net/addgene:75026 ; RRID:Addgene_75026)
