>Addgene plasmid #75026 | pJJR50 | addgene partial sequence | sequence record 150482 | T7 5'-TAATACGACTCACTATAGGG-3'
TATCGATAAGCTTGATCAAAAAAAACTAGCAATAAAGGAATAAAAAACTGTACACCTTAAAGGCGCACAC
TCTGTTTTGCAAATTTTATTTTTAGTTGTGAATTTTCTGCTGAGACCTGAAAATAGCAACTTTAGTACTA
CTATAATTTGTCAACCTTTTCAAAAAAAGCATGCAATTTTTGAGAAACTCTTATAAAAGCTATTATTAAA
AAAACACCTTTTTTCCAAAATTATTCCACAAAAAATATGTTATGAAATGCCTACACCCTCTCACACACAC
TCTTTATACTACTCTGTCAAACTCACGAGATGTCTGCCGCCTCTTGTGTTGCCCCTATATAAACACCTCC
TATTGCGAGATGTCTTATGTCTTCGAGAGAGGAAGACTAGTTTAAGAGCTATGCTGGAAACAGCATAGCA
AGTTTAAATAAGGCTAGTCCGTTATCAACTTGAAAAAGTGGCACCGAGTCGGTGCTTTTTTTTATCGAAT
TCCTGCAGCCCGGGGGATCCACTAGTTCTAGAGCGGCCGCCACCGCGGTGGAGCTCCAGCTTTTGTTCCC
TTTAGTGAGGGTTAATTTCGAGCTTGGCGTAATCATGGTCATAGCTGTTTCCTGTGTGAAATTGTTATCC
GCTCACAATTCCACACAACATACGAGCCGGAAGCATAAAGTGTAAAGCCTGGGGTGCCTAATGAGTGAGC
TAACTCACATTAATTGCGTTGCGCTCACTGCCCGCTTTCCAGTCGGGAAACCTGTCGTGCCAGCTGCATT
AATGAATCGGCCAACGCGCGGGGAGAGGCGGTTTGCGTATTGGGCGCTCTTCCGCTTCCTCGCTCACTGA
CTCGCTGCGCTCGGTCGTTCGGCTGCGGCGAGCGGTATCAGCTCACTCAAAGGCGGTAATACGGTTATCC
ACAGAATCAGGGGATAACGCAGGAAAGAACATGTGAGCAAAAGGCCAGCAAAA
