>Addgene plasmid #75026 | pJJR50 | addgene partial sequence | sequence record 150483 | M13-Rev 5'-CAGGAAACAGCTATGACC-3'
CCTCACTAAAGGGAACAAAAGCTGGAGCTCCACCGCGGTGGCGGCCGCTCTAGAACTAGTGGATCCCCCG
GGCTGCAGGAATTCGATAAAAAAAAGCACCGACTCGGTGCCACTTTTTCAAGTTGATAACGGACTAGCCT
TATTTAAACTTGCTATGCTGTTTCCAGCATAGCTCTTAAACTAGTCTTCCTCTCTCGAAGACATAAGACA
TCTCGCAATAGGAGGTGTTTATATAGGGGCAACACAAGAGGCGGCAGACATCTCGTGAGTTTGACAGAGT
AGTATAAAGAGTGTGTGTGAGAGGGTGTAGGCATTTCATAACATATTTTTTGTGGAATAATTTTGGAAAA
AAGGTGTTTTTTTAATAATAGCTTTTATAAGAGTTTCTCAAAAATTGCATGCTTTTTTTGAAAAGGTTGA
CAAATTATAGTAGTACTAAAGTTGCTATTTTCAGGTCTCAGCAGAAAATTCACAACTAAAAATAAAATTT
GCAAAACAGAGTGTGCGCCTTTAAGGTGTACAGTTTTTTATTCCTTTATTGCTAGTTTTTTTTGATCAAG
CTTATCGATACCGTCGACCTCGAGGGGGGGCCCGGTACCCAATTCGCCCTATAGTGAGTCGTATTACAAT
TCACTGGCCGTCGTTTTACAACGTCGTGACTGGGAAAACCCTGGCGTTACCCAACTTAATCGCCTTGCAG
CACATCCCCCTTTCGCCAGCTGGCGTAATAGCGAAGAGGCCCGCACCGATCGCCCTTCCCAACAGTTGCG
CAGCCTGAATGGCGAATGGG
[124 nt withheld, positions 791-914]
CGCCGGCTTTCCCCGTCAAGCTCTAAATCGGG
